>Addgene plasmid #221923 | pHR-CFID-mCh-Cry2WT-NLS | addgene full sequence | sequence record 437710 | Addgene NGS Result
CGGATCTCGACGGTATCGCCAAATGGCAGTATTCATCCACAATTTTAAAAGAAAAGGGGGGATTGGGGGG
TACAGTGCAGGGGAAAGAATAGTAGACATAATAGCAACAGACATACAAACTAAAGAATTACAAAAACAAA
TTACAAAAATTCAAAATTTTCGGGTTTATTACAGGGACAGCAGAGATCCAGTTTGGATCGATAAGCTTGA
TATCGAATTCCTGCAGCCCCGATAAAATAAAAGATTTTATTTAGTCTCCAGAAAAAGGGGGGAATGAAAG
ACCCCACCTGTAGGTTTGGCAAGCTAGCTGCAGTAACGCCATTTTGCAAGGCATGGAAAAATACCAAACC
AAGAATAGAGAAGTTCAGATCAAGGGCGGGTACATGAAAATAGCTAACGTTGGGCCAAACAGGATATCTG
CGGTGAGCAGTTTCGGCCCCGGCCCGGGGCCAAGAACAGATGGTCACCGCAGTTTCGGCCCCGGCCCGAG
GCCAAGAACAGATGGTCCCCAGATATGGCCCAACCCTCAGCAGTTTCTTAAGACCCATCAGATGTTTCCA
GGCTCCCCCAAGGACCTGAAATGACCCTGCGCCTTATTTGAATTAACCAATCAGCCTGCTTCTCGCTTCT
GTTCGCGCGCTTCTGCTTCCCGAGCTCTATAAAAGAGCTCACAACCCCTCACTCGGCGCGCCAGTCCTCC
GACAGACTGAGTCGCCCGGGGGGGATCTGGAGCTCTCGAGAATTCTCACGACCCCCACACAGCAGCCCAG
CACACCCCAGACGCCGCAGCCCCCTGCCCAGCCCCAACCCTCACCCGTGAGCATGTCACCAGCTGGCTTC
CCCAGCGTGGCCCGGACTCAGCCCCCCACCACGGTGTCCACAGGGAAGCCTACCAGCCAGGTGCCGGCCC
CCCCACCCCCGGCCCAGCCCCCTCCTGCAGCGGTGGAAGCGGCTCGGCAGATCGAGCGTGAGGCCCAGCA
GCAGCAGCACCTGTACCGGGTGAACATCAACAACAGCATGCCCCCAGGACGCACGGGCATGGGGACCCCG
GGGAGCCAGATGGCCCCCGTGAGCCTGAATGTGCCCCGACCCAACCAGGTGAGCGGGCCCGTCATGCCCA
GCATGCCTCCCGGGCAGTGGCAGCAGGCGCCCCTTCCCCAGCAGCAGCCCATGCCAGGCTTGCCCAGGCC
TGTGATATCCATGCAGGCCCAGGCGGCCGTGGCTGGGCCCCGGATGCCCAGCGTGCAGCCACCCAGGAGC
ATCTCACCCAGCGCTCTGCAAGACCTGCTGCGGACCCTGAAGTCGCCCAGCTCCCCTCAGCAGCAACAGC
AGGTGCTGAACATTCTCAAATCAAACCCGCAGCTAATGGCAGCTTTCATCAAACAGCGCACAGCCAAGTA
CGTGGCCAATCAGCCCGGCATGCAGCCCCAGCCTGGCCTCCAGTCCCAGCCCGGCATGCAACCCCAGCCT
GGCATGCACCAGCAGCCCAGCCTGCAGAACCTGAATGCCATGCAGGCTGGCGTGCCGCGGCCCGGTGTGC
CTCCACAGCAGCAGGCGATGGGAGGCCTGAACCCCCAGGGCCAGGCCTTGAACATCATGAACCCAGGACA
CAACCCCAACATGGCGAGTATGAATCCACAGTACCGAGAAATGTTACGGAGGCAGCTGCTGCAGCAGCAG
CAGCAACAGCAGCAGCAACAACAGCAGCAACAGCAGCAGCAGCAAGGGAGTGCCGGCATGGCTGGGGGCA
TGGCGGGGCACGGCCAGTTCCAGCAGCCTCAAGGACCCGGAGGCTACCCACCGGCCATGCAGCAGCAGCA
GCGCATGCAGCAGCATCTCCCCCTCCAGGGCAGCTCCATGGGCCAGATGGCGGCTCAGATGGGACAGCTT
GGCCAGATGGGGCAGCCGGGGCTGGGGGCAGACAGCACCCCCAACATCCAGCAAGCCCTGCAGCAGCGGA
TTCTGCAGCAACAGCAGATGAAGCAGCAGATTGGGTCCCCAGGCCAGCCGAACCCCATGAGCCCCCAGCA
ACACATGCTCTCAGGACAGCCACAGGCCTCGCATCTCCCTGGCCAGCAGATCGCCACGTCCCTTAGTAAC
CAGGTGCGGTCTCCAGCCCCTGTCCAGTCTCCACGGCCCCAGTCCCAGCCTCCACATTCCAGCCCGTCAC
CACGGATACAGCCCCAGCCTTCGCCACACCACGTCTCACCCCAGACTGGTTCCCCCCACCCCGGACTCGC
AGTCACCATGGCCAGCTCCATAGATCAGGGACACTTGGGGAACCCCGAACAGAGTGCAATGCTCCCCCAG
CTGAACACCCCCAGCAGGAGTGCGCTGTCCAGCGAACTGTCCCTGGTCGGGGACACCACGGGGGACACGC
TAGAGAAGTTTGTGGAGGGCTTGAGTGGAGCAAGGCAGGTGGACAGTGGATCCGGAGCTACCATGGTGTC
TAAAGGCGAGGAGGATAACATGGCTATAATCAAGGAATTTATGAGGTTCAAGGTGCATATGGAGGGATCT
GTGAACGGTCACGAGTTCGAAATCGAGGGCGAAGGCGAGGGGCGACCCTATGAAGGGACACAGACGGCCA
AACTGAAGGTGACCAAGGGTGGCCCCCTGCCTTTCGCCTGGGACATCCTGTCACCCCAGTTTATGTACGG
CTCTAAGGCTTACGTTAAGCACCCTGCCGATATTCCGGACTACTTGAAACTGAGCTTCCCTGAAGGGTTC
AAGTGGGAACGGGTAATGAATTTTGAGGATGGCGGTGTAGTCACAGTTACCCAGGACAGCTCTCTTCAGG
ACGGAGAATTTATCTATAAGGTTAAACTTCGGGGCACTAACTTCCCATCAGACGGCCCCGTGATGCAGAA
GAAAACTATGGGCTGGGAAGCCAGCTCAGAACGCATGTATCCCGAGGACGGAGCACTGAAGGGAGAAATC
AAGCAGCGACTCAAGCTGAAGGATGGGGGACATTATGATGCTGAGGTCAAAACCACCTATAAGGCCAAGA
AACCCGTTCAGCTTCCTGGGGCATACAACGTGAATATCAAACTGGATATTACATCCCATAACGAAGACTA
TACCATCGTGGAACAGTACGAGCGGGCCGAGGGCAGACATAGCACAGGGGGCATGGATGAATTGTACAAG
GCGGCCACGCGTATGAAGATGGACAAAAAGACTATAGTTTGGTTTAGAAGAGACCTAAGGATTGAGGATA
ATCCTGCATTAGCAGCAGCTGCTCACGAAGGATCTGTTTTTCCTGTCTTCATTTGGTGTCCTGAAGAAGA
AGGACAGTTTTATCCTGGAAGAGCTTCAAGATGGTGGATGAAACAATCACTTGCTCACTTATCTCAATCC
TTGAAGGCTCTTGGATCTGACCTCACTTTAATCAAAACCCACAACACGATTTCAGCGATCTTGGATTGTA
TCCGCGTTACCGGTGCTACAAAAGTCGTCTTTAACCACCTCTATGATCCTGTTTCGTTAGTTCGGGACCA
TACCGTAAAGGAGAAGCTGGTGGAACGTGGGATCTCTGTGCAAAGCTACAATGGAGATCTATTGTATGAA
CCGTGGGAGATATACTGCGAAAAGGGCAAACCTTTTACGAGTTTCAATTCTTACTGGAAGAAATGCTTAG
ATATGTCGATTGAATCCGTTATGCTTCCTCCTCCTTGGCGGTTGATGCCAATAACTGCAGCGGCTGAAGC
GATTTGGGCGTGTTCGATTGAAGAACTAGGGCTGGAGAATGAGGCCGAGAAACCGAGCAATGCGTTGTTA
ACTAGAGCTTGGTCTCCAGGATGGAGCAATGCTGATAAGTTACTAAATGAGTTCATCGAGAAGCAGTTGA
TAGATTATGCAAAGAACAGCAAGAAAGTTGTTGGGAATTCTACTTCACTACTTTCTCCGTATCTCCATTT
CGGGGAAATAAGCGTCAGACACGTTTTCCAGTGTGCCCGGATGAAACAAATTATATGGGCAAGAGATAAG
AACAGTGAAGGAGAAGAAAGTGCAGATCTTTTTCTTAGGGGAATCGGTTTAAGAGAGTATTCTCGGTATA
TATGTTTCAACTTCCCGTTTACTCACGAGCAATCGTTGTTGAGTCATCTTCGGTTTTTCCCTTGGGATGC
TGATGTTGATAAGTTCAAGGCCTGGAGACAAGGCAGGACCGGTTATCCGTTGGTGGATGCCGGAATGAGA
GAGCTTTGGGCTACCGGATGGATGCATAACAGAATAAGAGTGATTGTTTCAAGCTTTGCTGTGAAGTTTC
TTCTCCTTCCATGGAAATGGGGAATGAAGTATTTCTGGGATACACTTTTGGATGCTGATTTGGAATGTGA
CATCCTTGGCTGGCAGTATATCTCTGGGAGTATCCCCGATGGCCACGAGCTTGATCGCTTGGACAATCCC
GCGTTACAAGGCGCCAAATATGACCCAGAAGGTGAGTACATAAGGCAATGGCTTCCCGAGCTTGCGAGAT
TGCCAACTGAATGGATCCATCATCCATGGGACGCTCCTTTAACCGTACTCAAAGCTTCTGGTGTGGAACT
CGGAACAAACTATGCGAAACCCATTGTAGACATCGACACAGCTCGTGAGCTACTAGCTAAAGCTATTTCA
AGAACCCGTGAAGCACAGATCATGATCGGAGCAGCAGCCCGGGATCCACCGGTCGCCACCGGTTCAGGGA
GCGGATCCGGCTCAGGGAGTGCGGCCGCAACTCCCACCTGCAACATGCGTGACGGAGGCGGTCCAAAAAA
GAAGAGAAAGGTATGACTGAGGCCGCGACTCTAGAGTCGACCTGCAGGCATGCAAGCTTGATATCAAGCT
TATCGATAATCAACCTCTGGATTACAAAATTTGTGAAAGATTGACTGGTATTCTTAACTATGTTGCTCCT
TTTACGCTATGTGGATACGCTGCTTTAATGCCTTTGTATCATGCTATTGCTTCCCGTATGGCTTTCATTT
TCTCCTCCTTGTATAAATCCTGGTTGCTGTCTCTTTATGAGGAGTTGTGGCCCGTTGTCAGGCAACGTGG
CGTGGTGTGCACTGTGTTTGCTGACGCAACCCCCACTGGTTGGGGCATTGCCACCACCTGTCAGCTCCTT
TCCGGGACTTTCGCTTTCCCCCTCCCTATTGCCACGGCGGAACTCATCGCCGCCTGCCTTGCCCGCTGCT
GGACAGGGGCTCGGCTGTTGGGCACTGACAATTCCGTGGTGTTGTCGGGGAAATCATCGTCCTTTCCTTG
GCTGCTCGCCTGTGTTGCCACCTGGATTCTGCGCGGGACGTCCTTCTGCTACGTCCCTTCGGCCCTCAAT
CCAGCGGACCTTCCTTCCCGCGGCCTGCTGCCGGCTCTGCGGCCTCTTCCGCGTCTTCGCCTTCGCCCTC
AGACGAGTCGGATCTCCCTTTGGGCCGCCTCCCCGCATCGATACCGTCGACCTCGAGGGAATTAATTCGA
GCTCGGTACCTTTAAGACCAATGACTTACAAGGCAGCTGTAGATCTTAGCCACTTTTTAAAAGAAAAGGG
GGGACTGGAAGGGCTAATTCACTCCCAACGAAGACAAGATCTGCTTTTTGCTTGTACTGGGTCTCTCTGG
TTAGACCAGATCTGAGCCTGGGAGCTCTCTGGCTAACTAGGGAACCCACTGCTTAAGCCTCAATAAAGCT
TGCCTTGAGTGCTTCAAGTAGTGTGTGCCCGTCTGTTGTGTGACTCTGGTAACTAGAGATCCCTCAGACC
CTTTTAGTCAGTGTGGAAAATCTCTAGCAGCATCTAGAATTAATTCCGTGTATTCTATAGTGTCACCTAA
ATCGTATGTGTATGATACATAAGGTTATGTATTAATTGTAGCCGCGTTCTAACGACAATATGTACAAGCC
TAATTGTGTAGCATCTGGCTTACTGAAGCAGACCCTATCATCTCTCTCGTAAACTGCCGTCAGAGTCGGT
TTGGTTGGACGAACCTTCTGAGTTTCTGGTAACGCCGTCCCGCACCCGGAAATGGTCAGCGAACCAATCA
GCAGGGTCATCGCTAGCCAGATCCTCTACGCCGGACGCATCGTGGCCGGCATCACCGGCGCCACAGGTGC
GGTTGCTGGCGCCTATATCGCCGACATCACCGATGGGGAAGATCGGGCTCGCCACTTCGGGCTCATGAGC
GCTTGTTTCGGCGTGGGTATGGTGGCAGGCCCCGTGGCCGGGGGACTGTTGGGCGCCATCTCCTTGCATG
CACCATTCCTTGCGGCGGCGGTGCTCAACGGCCTCAACCTACTACTGGGCTGCTTCCTAATGCAGGAGTC
GCATAAGGGAGAGCGTCGAATGGTGCACTCTCAGTACAATCTGCTCTGATGCCGCATAGTTAAGCCAGCC
CCGACACCCGCCAACACCCGCTGACGCGCCCTGACGGGCTTGTCTGCTCCCGGCATCCGCTTACAGACAA
GCTGTGACCGTCTCCGGGAGCTGCATGTGTCAGAGGTTTTCACCGTCATCACCGAAACGCGCGAGACGAA
AGGGCCTCGTGATACGCCTATTTTTATAGGTTAATGTCATGATAATAATGGTTTCTTAGACGTCAGGTGG
CACTTTTCGGGGAAATGTGCGCGGAACCCCTATTTGTTTATTTTTCTAAATACATTCAAATATGTATCCG
CTCATGAGACAATAACCCTGATAAATGCTTCAATAATATTGAAAAAGGAAGAGTATGAGTATTCAACATT
TCCGTGTCGCCCTTATTCCCTTTTTTGCGGCATTTTGCCTTCCTGTTTTTGCTCACCCAGAAACGCTGGT
GAAAGTAAAAGATGCTGAAGATCAGTTGGGTGCACGAGTGGGTTACATCGAACTGGATCTCAACAGCGGT
AAGATCCTTGAGAGTTTTCGCCCCGAAGAACGTTTTCCAATGATGAGCACTTTTAAAGTTCTGCTATGTG
GCGCGGTATTATCCCGTATTGACGCCGGGCAAGAGCAACTCGGTCGCCGCATACACTATTCTCAGAATGA
CTTGGTTGAGTACTCACCAGTCACAGAAAAGCATCTTACGGATGGCATGACAGTAAGAGAATTATGCAGT
GCTGCCATAACCATGAGTGATAACACTGCGGCCAACTTACTTCTGACAACGATCGGAGGACCGAAGGAGC
TAACCGCTTTTTTGCACAACATGGGGGATCATGTAACTCGCCTTGATCGTTGGGAACCGGAGCTGAATGA
AGCCATACCAAACGACGAGCGTGACACCACGATGCCTGTAGCAATGGCAACAACGTTGCGCAAACTATTA
ACTGGCGAACTACTTACTCTAGCTTCCCGGCAACAATTAATAGACTGGATGGAGGCGGATAAAGTTGCAG
GACCACTTCTGCGCTCGGCCCTTCCGGCTGGCTGGTTTATTGCTGATAAATCTGGAGCCGGTGAGCGTGG
GTCTCGCGGTATCATTGCAGCACTGGGGCCAGATGGTAAGCCCTCCCGTATCGTAGTTATCTACACGACG
GGGAGTCAGGCAACTATGGATGAACGAAATAGACAGATCGCTGAGATAGGTGCCTCACTGATTAAGCATT
GGTAACTGTCAGACCAAGTTTACTCATATATACTTTAGATTGATTTAAAACTTCATTTTTAATTTAAAAG
GATCTAGGTGAAGATCCTTTTTGATAATCTCATGACCAAAATCCCTTAACGTGAGTTTTCGTTCCACTGA
GCGTCAGACCCCGTAGAAAAGATCAAAGGATCTTCTTGAGATCCTTTTTTTCTGCGCGTAATCTGCTGCT
TGCAAACAAAAAAACCACCGCTACCAGCGGTGGTTTGTTTGCCGGATCAAGAGCTACCAACTCTTTTTCC
GAAGGTAACTGGCTTCAGCAGAGCGCAGATACCAAATACTGTTCTTCTAGTGTAGCCGTAGTTAGGCCAC
CACTTCAAGAACTCTGTAGCACCGCCTACATACCTCGCTCTGCTAATCCTGTTACCAGTGGCTGCTGCCA
GTGGCGATAAGTCGTGTCTTACCGGGTTGGACTCAAGACGATAGTTACCGGATAAGGCGCAGCGGTCGGG
CTGAACGGGGGGTTCGTGCACACAGCCCAGCTTGGAGCGAACGACCTACACCGAACTGAGATACCTACAG
CGTGAGCTATGAGAAAGCGCCACGCTTCCCGAAGGGAGAAAGGCGGACAGGTATCCGGTAAGCGGCAGGG
TCGGAACAGGAGAGCGCACGAGGGAGCTTCCAGGGGGAAACGCCTGGTATCTTTATAGTCCTGTCGGGTT
TCGCCACCTCTGACTTGAGCGTCGATTTTTGTGATGCTCGTCAGGGGGGCGGAGCCTATGGAAAAACGCC
AGCAACGCGGCCTTTTTACGGTTCCTGGCCTTTTGCTGGCCTTTTGCTCACATGTTCTTTCCTGCGTTAT
CCCCTGATTCTGTGGATAACCGTATTACCGCCTTTGAGTGAGCTGATACCGCTCGCCGCAGCCGAACGAC
CGAGCGCAGCGAGTCAGTGAGCGAGGAAGCGGAAGAGCGCCCAATACGCAAACCGCCTCTCCCCGCGCGT
TGGCCGATTCATTAATGCAGCTGTGGAATGTGTGTCAGTTAGGGTGTGGAAAGTCCCCAGGCTCCCCAGC
AGGCAGAAGTATGCAAAGCATGCATCTCAATTAGTCAGCAACCAGGTGTGGAAAGTCCCCAGGCTCCCCA
GCAGGCAGAAGTATGCAAAGCATGCATCTCAATTAGTCAGCAACCATAGTCCCGCCCCTAACTCCGCCCA
TCCCGCCCCTAACTCCGCCCAGTTCCGCCCATTCTCCGCCCCATGGCTGACTAATTTTTTTTATTTATGC
AGAGGCCGAGGCCGCCTCGGCCTCTGAGCTATTCCAGAAGTAGTGAGGAGGCTTTTTTGGAGGCCTAGGC
TTTTGCAAAAAGCTTGGACACAAGACAGGCTTGCGAGATATGTTTGAGAATACCACTTTATCCCGCGTCA
GGGAGAGGCAGTGCGTAAAAAGACGCGGACTCATGTGAAATACTGGTTTTTAGTGCGCCAGATCTCTATA
ATCTCGCGCAACCTATTTTCCCCTCGAACACTTTTTAAGCCGTAGATAAACAGGCTGGGACACTTCACAT
GAGCGAAAAATACATCGTCACCTGGGACATGTTGCAGATCCATGCACGTAAACTCGCAAGCCGACTGATG
CCTTCTGAACAATGGAAAGGCATTATTGCCGTAAGCCGTGGCGGTCTGTACCGGGTGCGTTACTGGCGCG
TGAACTGGGTATTCGTCATGTCGATACCGTTTGTATTTCCAGCTACGATCACGACAACCAGCGCGAGCTT
AAAGTGCTGAAACGCGCAGAAGGCGATGGCGAAGGCTTCATCGTTATTGATGACCTGGTGGATACCGGTG
GTACTGCGGTTGCGATTCGTGAAATGTATCCAAAAGCGCACTTTGTCACCATCTTCGCAAAACCGGCTGG
TCGTCCGCTGGTTGATGACTATGTTGTTGATATCCCGCAAGATACCTGGATTGAACAGCCGTGGGATATG
GGCGTCGTATTCGTCCCGCCAATCTCCGGTCGCTAATCTTTTCAACGCCTGGCACTGCCGGGCGTTGTTC
TTTTTAACTTCAGGCGGGTTACAATAGTTTCCAGTAAGTATTCTGGAGGCTGCATCCATGACACAGGCAA
ACCTGAGCGAAACCCTGTTCAAACCCCGCTTTAAACATCCTGAAACCTCGACGCTAGTCCGCCGCTTTAA
TCACGGCGCACAACCGCCTGTGCAGTCGGCCCTTGATGGTAAAACCATCCCTCACTGGTATCGCATGATT
AACCGTCTGATGTGGATCTGGCGCGGCATTGACCCACGCGAAATCCTCGACGTCCAGGCACGTATTGTGA
TGAGCGATGCCGAACGTACCGACGATGATTTATACGATACGGTGATTGGCTACCGTGGCGGCAACTGGAT
TTATGAGTGGGCCCCGGATCTTTGTGAAGGAACCTTACTTCTGTGGTGTGACATAATTGGACAAACTACC
TACAGAGATTTAAAGCTCTAAGGTAAATATAAAATTTTTAAGTGTATAATGTGTTAAACTACTGATTCTA
ATTGTTTGTGTATTTTAGATTCCAACCTATGGAACTGATGAATGGGAGCAGTGGTGGAATGCCTTTAATG
AGGAAAACCTGTTTTGCTCAGAAGAAATGCCATCTAGTGATGATGAGGCTACTGCTGACTCTCAACATTC
TACTCCTCCAAAAAAGAAGAGAAAGGTAGAAGACCCCAAGGACTTTCCTTCAGAATTGCTAAGTTTTTTG
AGTCATGCTGTGTTTAGTAATAGAACTCTTGCTTGCTTTGCTATTTACACCACAAAGGAAAAAGCTGCAC
TGCTATACAAGAAAATTATGGAAAAATATTCTGTAACCTTTATAAGTAGGCATAACAGTTATAATCATAA
CATACTGTTTTTTCTTACTCCACACAGGCATAGAGTGTCTGCTATTAATAACTATGCTCAAAAATTGTGT
ACCTTTAGCTTTTTAATTTGTAAAGGGGTTAATAAGGAATATTTGATGTATAGTGCCTTGACTAGAGATC
ATAATCAGCCATACCACATTTGTAGAGGTTTTACTTGCTTTAAAAAACCTCCCACACCTCCCCCTGAACC
TGAAACATAAAATGAATGCAATTGTTGTTGTTAACTTGTTTATTGCAGCTTATAATGGTTACAAATAAAG
CAATAGCATCACAAATTTCACAAATAAAGCATTTTTTTCACTGCATTCTAGTTGTGGTTTGTCCAAACTC
ATCAATGTATCTTATCATGTCTGGATCAACTGGATAACTCAAGCTAACCAAAATCATCCCAAACTTCCCA
CCCCATACCCTATTACCACTGCCAATTACCTGTGGTTTCATTTACTCTAAACCTGTGATTCCTCTGAATT
ATTTTCATTTTAAAGAAATTGTATTTGTTAAATATGTACTACAAACTTAGTAGTTGGAAGGGCTAATTCA
CTCCCAAAGAAGACAAGATATCCTTGATCTGTGGATCTACCACACACAAGGCTACTTCCCTGATTAGCAG
AACTACACACCAGGGCCAGGGGTCAGATATCCACTGACCTTTGGATGGTGCTACAAGCTAGTACCAGTTG
AGCCAGATAAGGTAGAAGAGGCCAATAAAGGAGAGAACACCAGCTTGTTACACCCTGTGAGCCTGCATGG
GATGGATGACCCGGAGAGAGAAGTGTTAGAGTGGAGGTTTGACAGCCGCCTAGCATTTCATCACGTGGCC
CGAGAGCTGCATCCGGAGTACTTCAAGAACTGCTGATATCGAGCTTGCTACAAGGGACTTTCCGCTGGGG
ACTTTCCAGGGAGGCGTGGCCTGGGCGGGACTGGGGAGTGGCGAGCCCTCAGATCCTGCATATAAGCAGC
TGCTTTTTGCCTGTACTGGGTCTCTCTGGTTAGACCAGATCTGAGCCTGGGAGCTCTCTGGCTAACTAGG
GAACCCACTGCTTAAGCCTCAATAAAGCTTGCCTTGAGTGCTTCAAGTAGTGTGTGCCCGTCTGTTGTGT
GACTCTGGTAACTAGAGATCCCTCAGACCCTTTTAGTCAGTGTGGAAAATCTCTAGCAGTGGCGCCCGAA
CAGGGACTTGAAAGCGAAAGGGAAACCAGAGGAGCTCTCTCGACGCAGGACTCGGCTTGCTGAAGCGCGC
ACGGCAAGAGGCGAGGGGCGGCGACTGGTGAGTACGCCAAAAATTTTGACTAGCGGAGGCTAGAAGGAGA
GAGATGGGTGCGAGAGCGTCAGTATTAAGCGGGGGAGAATTAGATCGCGATGGGAAAAAATTCGGTTAAG
GCCAGGGGGAAAGAAAAAATATAAATTAAAACATATAGTATGGGCAAGCAGGGAGCTAGAACGATTCGCA
GTTAATCCTGGCCTGTTAGAAACATCAGAAGGCTGTAGACAAATACTGGGACAGCTACAACCATCCCTTC
AGACAGGATCAGAAGAACTTAGATCATTATATAATACAGTAGCAACCCTCTATTGTGTGCATCAAAGGAT
AGAGATAAAAGACACCAAGGAAGCTTTAGACAAGATAGAGGAAGAGCAAAACAAAAGTAAGACCACCGCA
CAGCAAGCGGCCGGCCGCTGATCTTCAGACCTGGAGGAGGAGATATGAGGGACAATTGGAGAAGTGAATT
ATATAAATATAAAGTAGTAAAAATTGAACCATTAGGAGTAGCACCCACCAAGGCAAAGAGAAGAGTGGTG
CAGAGAGAAAAAAGAGCAGTGGGAATAGGAGCTTTGTTCCTTGGGTTCTTGGGAGCAGCAGGAAGCACTA
TGGGCGCAGCGTCAATGACGCTGACGGTACAGGCCAGACAATTATTGTCTGGTATAGTGCAGCAGCAGAA
CAATTTGCTGAGGGCTATTGAGGCGCAACAGCATCTGTTGCAACTCACAGTCTGGGGCATCAAGCAGCTC
CAGGCAAGAATCCTGGCTGTGGAAAGATACCTAAAGGATCAACAGCTCCTGGGGATTTGGGGTTGCTCTG
GAAAACTCATTTGCACCACTGCTGTGCCTTGGAATGCTAGTTGGAGTAATAAATCTCTGGAACAGATTTG
GAATCACACGACCTGGATGGAGTGGGACAGAGAAATTAACAATTACACAAGCTTAATACACTCCTTAATT
GAAGAATCGCAAAACCAGCAAGAAAAGAATGAACAAGAATTATTGGAATTAGATAAATGGGCAAGTTTGT
GGAATTGGTTTAACATAACAAATTGGCTGTGGTATATAAAATTATTCATAATGATAGTAGGAGGCTTGGT
AGGTTTAAGAATAGTTTTTGCTGTACTTTCTATAGTGAATAGAGTTAGGCAGGGATATTCACCATTATCG
TTTCAGACCCACCTCCCAACCCCGAGGGGACCCGACAGGCCCGAAGGAATAGAAGAAGAAGGTGGAGAGA
GAGACAGAGACAGATCCATTCGATTAGTGAA
Features (pLannotate 1.2.2; 36 found; start..end, strand, type, name):
     43..160     +  misc_feature   cPPT/CTS: central polypurine tract and central termination sequence of HIV-1
    197..229     -  misc_feature   MCS (fragment): pBluescript multiple cloning site
    313..720     +  promoter       SFFV promoter: spleen focus-forming virus long terminal repeat (LTR) promoter
    751..2403    +  CDS            CREBBP (fragment): CBP_HUMAN - Also known as CBP. Experimental evidence at protein level: Swiss-Prot protein existence level 1. Acetylates histones, giving a specific tag for transcriptional activation (PubMed:24616510). Also acetylates non- histone proteins, like DDX21, FBL, IRF2, MAFG, NCOA3, POLR1E/PAF53 and FOXO1 (PubMed:10490106, PubMed:11154691, PubMed:12738767, PubMed:12929931, PubMed:9707565, PubMed:24207024, PubMed:28790157, PubMed:30540930). Binds specifically to phosphorylated CREB and enhances its transcriptional activity toward cAMP-responsive genes. Acts as a coactivator of ALX1. Acts as a circadia
   2443..3150    +  CDS            mCherry: mCherry is a basic (constitutively fluorescent) red fluorescent protein published in 2004, derived from Discosoma sp.. It is reported to be a very rapidly-maturing monomer with low acid sensitivity.
   3163..4656    +  CDS            CRY2PHR: N-terminal photolyase homology region of Arabidopsis thaliana cryptochrome 2 binds to CIB1 upon exposure to blue light (Kennedy et al., 2010)
   4753..4773    +  CDS            SV40 NLS: nuclear localization signal of SV40 (simian virus 40) large T antigen
   4789..4819    +  misc_feature   MCS (fragment): pUC18/19 multiple cloning site
   4820..4838    +  misc_feature   MCS (fragment): pBluescript multiple cloning site
   4838..5426    +  misc_feature   WPRE: woodchuck hepatitis virus posttranscriptional regulatory element
   5427..5449    +  misc_feature   MCS (fragment): pBluescript multiple cloning site
   5466..5534    +  CDS            nef (fragment): NEF_HV1Z2 - Experimental evidence at protein level: Swiss-Prot protein existence level 1. Extracellular Nef protein targets CD4(+) T-lymphocytes for apoptosis by interacting with CXCR4 surface receptors. From Human immunodeficiency virus type 1 group M subtype D (isolate Z2/CDC-Z34) (HIV-1).
   5536..5769    +  LTR            3' LTR (ΔU3): self-inactivating 3' long terminal repeat (LTR) from HIV-1
   5794..5812    -  promoter       SP6 promoter: promoter for bacteriophage SP6 RNA polymerase
   6040..6319    +  CDS            TcR (fragment): tetracycline efflux protein; tet; confers resistance to tetracycline
   6320..6368    -  misc_feature   bom (fragment): basis of mobility region from pBR322
   6470..6505    -  CDS            rop (fragment): Rop protein, which maintains plasmids at low copy number; rop
   6600..6704    +  promoter       AmpR promoter: bla
   6705..7565    +  CDS            AmpR: β-lactamase; bla; confers resistance to ampicillin, carbenicillin, and related antibiotics
   7736..8324    +  rep_origin     ori: high-copy-number ColE1/pMB1/pBR322/pUC origin of replication
   8507..8563    +  CDS            lacI (fragment): lac repressor; lacI; The lac repressor binds to the lac operator to inhibit transcription in E. coli. This inhibition can be relieved by adding lactose or isopropyl-β-D-thiogalactopyranoside (IPTG).
   8570..8899    +  promoter       SV40 promoter: SV40 enhancer and early promoter
   9099..9218    +  CDS            gpt (fragment): XGPT_ECOLI - Also known as gpp, gxu. Experimental evidence at protein level: Swiss-Prot protein existence level 1. Purine salvage pathway enzyme that catalyzes the transfer of the ribosyl-5-phosphate group from 5-phospho-alpha-D-ribose 1- diphosphate (PRPP) to the N9 position of the 6-oxopurines guanine and xanthine to form the corresponding ribonucleotides GMP (guanosine 5'- monophosphate) and XMP (xanthosine 5'-monophosphate), with the release of PPi. To a lesser extent, also acts on hypoxanthine (PubMed:9100006, PubMed:3886014). Does not ribophosphorylate adenine (PubMed:3886014). From Esch
   9218..9553    +  CDS            gpt (fragment): XGPT_ECOLI - Also known as gpp, gxu. Experimental evidence at protein level: Swiss-Prot protein existence level 1. Purine salvage pathway enzyme that catalyzes the transfer of the ribosyl-5-phosphate group from 5-phospho-alpha-D-ribose 1- diphosphate (PRPP) to the N9 position of the 6-oxopurines guanine and xanthine to form the corresponding ribonucleotides GMP (guanosine 5'- monophosphate) and XMP (xanthosine 5'-monophosphate), with the release of PPi. To a lesser extent, also acts on hypoxanthine (PubMed:9100006, PubMed:3886014). Does not ribophosphorylate adenine (PubMed:3886014). From Esch
   9648..9953    +  CDS            frsA (fragment): FRSA_ECOLI - Also known as yafA. Experimental evidence at protein level: Swiss-Prot protein existence level 1. Catalyzes the hydrolysis of esters (PubMed:15808744). Displays esterase activity toward pNP-butyrate (PubMed:15808744). May stimulate mixed-acid fermentation by acting as a fermentation/respiration switch that down-regulates respiration and up- regulates fermentation rates (PubMed:15169777). From Escherichia coli (strain K12).
   9957..10031   +  CDS            small t antigen (fragment): SV40 (simian virus 40) small t antigen
  10033..10098   +  intron         small t intron: SV40 (simian virus 40) small t antigen intron
  10228..10248   +  CDS            SV40 NLS: nuclear localization signal of SV40 (simian virus 40) large T antigen
  10567..10650   +  CDS            large T antigen (fragment): large T antigen from SV40 (simian virus 40)
  10673..10807   +  polyA_signal   SV40 poly(A) signal: SV40 polyadenylation signal
  10974..11303   +  CDS            nef (fragment): NEF_HV1BR - Experimental evidence at protein level: Swiss-Prot protein existence level 1. Extracellular Nef protein targets CD4(+) T-lymphocytes for apoptosis by interacting with CXCR4 surface receptors (PubMed:14990729). From Human immunodeficiency virus type 1 group M subtype B (isolate BRU/LAI) (HIV-1).
  11351..11608   +  LTR            5' LTR (truncated): truncated 5' long terminal repeat (LTR) from HIV-1
  11655..11780   +  misc_feature   HIV-1 Ψ: packaging signal of human immunodeficiency virus type 1
  11764..12102   +  CDS            HIV-1 gag (fragment): gag protein from human immunodeficiency virus 1; gag
  12277..12510   +  misc_feature   RRE: The Rev response element (RRE) of HIV-1 allows for Rev-dependent mRNA export from the nucleus to the cytoplasm.
  12887..6       +  CDS            Rev (fragment) (across the origin): human immunodeficiency virus 1 (HIV-1) Rev protein; rev; enhances nuclear export of unspliced and incompletely spliced viral mRNAs
