[The description below was written by a language model from this plasmid's Addgene catalogue record and pLannotate feature annotations shown in this document.]
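Description:
pHR-CFID-mCh-Cry2WT-NLS is a lentiviral transfer plasmid for mammalian expression, built by Gibson cloning into the pHR-mCh-Cry2WT backbone. It is maintained in E. coli through a high-copy ColE1/pUC-type origin and an ampicillin resistance gene. The viral portion carries a truncated HIV-1 5' LTR, the Ψ packaging signal with a partial gag sequence, the Rev response element, the cPPT/CTS, and a self-inactivating ΔU3 3' LTR, so the RNA genome can be packaged when helper functions are supplied in trans and integrates without reconstituting a fully active LTR. The backbone also retains an SV40 promoter followed by gpt fragments and SV40 small t intron and polyadenylation sequences, along with assorted pBR322 remnants. No complete mammalian selection marker is annotated.

The payload is a single open reading frame driven by the SFFV LTR promoter and followed by WPRE, which enhances transcript stability and expression. It encodes residues 1892–2441 of human CREB-binding protein (CREBBP), described as the CBP-FUS interaction domain (CFID), fused at its C terminus to mCherry. This is followed by the photolyase homology region of Arabidopsis cryptochrome 2 (labelled wild type in the plasmid name) and a terminal SV40 nuclear localization signal. Cry2PHR responds to blue light, and this type of fusion is generally used to drive light-inducible self-association of an attached protein region. mCherry allows the fusion to be imaged, and the NLS directs it to the nucleus. The stated purpose is expression of the CFID fragment fused to the optogenetic mCh-Cry2WT module, in the context of work on how intrinsically disordered regions of CBP influence acetylation and gene expression.
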