Addgene plasmid #221923: pHR-CFID-mCh-Cry2WT-NLS
Purpose: Expression of CBP CFID fragment fused to optogenetic protein mCh-Cry2WT
Depositing lab: Daniel Bose. Depositing organization: University of Sheffield. Publication: CBP-IDRs regulate acetylation and gene expression. Gelder KL, Carruthers NA, Gilbert G, Harrison LJ, Evans BV, Evans TI, Ball SS, Dunning M, Craggs TD, Twelvetrees AE, Bose DA. Cell Rep. 2026 Mar 12;45(3):117109. doi: 10.1016/j.celrep.2026.117109. PubMed 41824454.
Backbone
  Vector backbone: pHr-mCh-Cry2WT
  Backbone manufacturer: Addgene
  Backbone size w/o insert (bp): 11303
  Vector type: Mammalian Expression, Lentiviral
Growth in bacteria
  Bacterial resistance: Ampicillin, 100 μg/mL
  Growth temperature: 37°C
  Growth strain: NEB Stable
  Copy number: High Copy
Gene/Insert
  Gene/Insert name: CBP CFID (aa 1892-2441) (alt name: CREB binding protein)
  Species: H. sapiens (human)
  Insert size (bp): 1653
  Mutation: insertion of the CBP-FUS interaction domain (CFID) (aa 1892-2441); insert of SV40 NLS
  Entrez Gene: CREBBP (a.k.a. CBP, KAT3A, MKHK1, RSTS, RSTS1)
  Tag / fusion protein: mCherry (C terminal on insert)
  Cloning method: Gibson Cloning
Terms and licenses: Academic/Nonprofit Terms; Industry Terms: Not Available to Industry
How to cite: pHR-CFID-mCh-Cry2WT-NLS was a gift from Daniel Bose (Addgene plasmid # 221923 ; http://n2t.net/addgene:221923 ; RRID:Addgene_221923)
